Addgene plasmid #233434: XZ091 (PB) CMV-sCCL20 (PuroR-BFP)
Purpose: PiggyBac donor plasmid, secreted CCL20
Depositing lab: Xiaojing Gao. Depositing organization: Stanford University. Publication: Post-transcriptional modular synthetic receptors. Zhang X, Mille-Fragoso LS, Kaseniit KE, Lee AP, Zhang M, Call CC, Hu Y, Xie Y, Gao XJ. Nat Chem Biol. 2025 Mar 28. doi: 10.1038/s41589-025-01872-w. PubMed 40155716.
Backbone
  Vector backbone: PiggyBac vector
  Vector type: Mammalian Expression
  Selectable markers: Puromycin
Growth in bacteria
  Bacterial resistance: Ampicillin, 100 μg/mL
  Growth temperature: 30°C
  Growth strain: NEB Stable
  Copy number: Low Copy
Gene/Insert
  Gene/Insert name: CCL20
  Species: H. sapiens (human)
  Mutation: WT
  Entrez Gene: CCL20 (a.k.a. CKb4, Exodus, LARC, MIP-3-alpha, MIP-3a, MIP3A, SCYA20, ST38)
  Promoter: CMV
  Cloning method: Gibson Cloning
Terms and licenses: Academic/Nonprofit Terms; Industry Terms: Not Available to Industry
Depositor comments: https://benchling.com/s/seq-YOrLHCeBmRzQpZSL9N6R?m=slm-t7xWlGQ6zvhjz6arFxH2 for annotated sequence file. Please visit https://doi.org/10.1101/2024.05.03.592453 for bioRxiv preprint.
How to cite: XZ091 (PB) CMV-sCCL20 (PuroR-BFP) was a gift from Xiaojing Gao (Addgene plasmid # 233434 ; http://n2t.net/addgene:233434 ; RRID:Addgene_233434)
