[The description below was written by a language model from this plasmid's Addgene catalogue record and pLannotate feature annotations shown in this document.]
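Description:
XZ091 (PB) CMV-sCCL20 (PuroR-BFP) is an 8.1 kb PiggyBac donor plasmid for stable mammalian expression of secreted, wild-type human CCL20, the chemokine ligand of the receptor CCR6. In bacteria it is maintained through a ColE1/pUC-type origin and an ampicillin resistance gene. The feature annotation describes that origin as high-copy, but the catalogue lists the plasmid as low copy. An f1 origin and remnants of a lacZα/lac promoter cloning region are also present in the backbone. The automated annotation does not label the PiggyBac terminal repeats. They presumably lie in the unannotated stretches flanking the mammalian cassettes, next to short fragments annotated as matching the phage lambda portal protein, which are likely spurious or filler matches.

The payload comprises two transcription units in the same orientation. In the first, the CMV immediate-early enhancer and promoter drive the CCL20 coding sequence, terminated by a bGH polyadenylation signal. Short fragments matching tet operator and TRE-type sequences sit just downstream of the CMV promoter, suggesting a tet operator-containing promoter variant, although the record simply lists the promoter as CMV. In the second unit, the SV40 early promoter expresses puromycin N-acetyltransferase linked through a P2A peptide to the blue fluorescent protein mTagBFP2, followed by a partial WPRE and an SV40 poly(A) signal. Integrated cells can therefore be selected with puromycin and identified by blue fluorescence.

Co-delivered with a PiggyBac transposase source, the plasmid would be used to generate cell lines that secrete CCL20. The associated work concerns post-transcriptional modular synthetic receptors, so such cells would plausibly supply the chemokine as a ligand, though the record does not state this.
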