Features (pLannotate 1.2.2; 25 found; start..end, strand, type, name):
    171..1031    -  CDS            AmpR: β-lactamase; bla; confers resistance to ampicillin, carbenicillin, and related antibiotics
   1032..1136    -  promoter       AmpR promoter: bla
   1189..1617    -  rep_origin     f1 ori (sequence partly withheld): f1 bacteriophage origin of replication; arrow indicates direction of (+) strand synthesis
   1622..1777    -  CDS            lacZα (fragment): LacZα fragment of β-galactosidase; lacZ fragment
   1779..1898    +  CDS            B (fragment): PORTL_LAMBD - Experimental evidence at protein level: Swiss-Prot protein existence level 1. Forms the portal vertex of the capsid (PubMed:6228056, PubMed:6232391). This portal plays critical roles in head assembly, genome packaging, neck/tail attachment, and genome ejection (Probable). The portal protein multimerizes as a single ring-shaped homododecamer arranged around a central channel (PubMed:6232391). Binds to the terminase subunits to form the packaging machine (PubMed:7799432). From Escherichia phage lambda (Bacteriophage lambda).
   2458..2837    +  enhancer       CMV enhancer: human cytomegalovirus immediate early enhancer
   2838..3041    +  promoter       CMV promoter: human cytomegalovirus (CMV) immediate early promoter
   3043..3062    +  promoter       PLtetO-1 promoter (fragment): modified phage lambda PL promoter with tet operator sites (Lutz and Bujard, 1997)
   3064..3083    +  promoter       PLtetO-1 promoter (fragment): modified phage lambda PL promoter with tet operator sites (Lutz and Bujard, 1997)
   3091..3124    +  promoter       TRE3GV promoter (fragment): 3rd-generation Tet-responsive promoter that can be activated by binding of Tet-On® 3G, optimized for retroviral and lentiviral vectors
   3214..3501    +  CDS            CCL20: CCL20_HUMAN - Also known as LARC, MIP3A, SCYA20. Experimental evidence at protein level: Swiss-Prot protein existence level 1. Acts as a ligand for C-C chemokine receptor CCR6. Signals through binding and activation of CCR6 and induces a strong chemotactic response and mobilization of intracellular calcium ions (PubMed:11352563, PubMed:11035086, PubMed:20068036). The ligand- receptor pair CCL20-CCR6 is responsible for the chemotaxis of dendritic cells (DC), effector/memory T-cells and B-cells and plays an important role at skin and mucosal surfaces under homeostatic and inflammatory conditions
   3626..3833    +  polyA_signal   bGH poly(A) signal: bovine growth hormone polyadenylation signal
   3871..4200    +  promoter       SV40 promoter: SV40 enhancer and early promoter
   4249..4845    +  CDS            PuroR (fragment): puromycin N-acetyltransferase; pac from Streptomyces; confers resistance to puromycin
   4846..4901    +  CDS            P2A (fragment): 2A peptide from porcine teschovirus-1 polyprotein Eukaryotic ribosomes fail to insert a peptide bond between the Gly and Pro residues, yielding separate polypeptides.
   4909..5619    +  CDS            mTagBFP2: mTagBFP2 is a basic (constitutively fluorescent) blue fluorescent protein published in 2011, derived from Entacmaea quadricolor. It is reported to be a very rapidly-maturing monomer with very low acid sensitivity.
   5629..5735    +  misc_feature   WPRE (fragment): woodchuck hepatitis virus posttranscriptional regulatory element
   5744..5865    +  polyA_signal   SV40 poly(A) signal: SV40 polyadenylation signal
   5883..5975    +  ncRNA          G-CSF SLDE: Accession: RF00183 - G-CSF factor stem-loop destabilising element (SLDE)
   6672..7139    +  CDS            B (fragment): PORTL_LAMBD - Experimental evidence at protein level: Swiss-Prot protein existence level 1. Forms the portal vertex of the capsid (PubMed:6228056, PubMed:6232391). This portal plays critical roles in head assembly, genome packaging, neck/tail attachment, and genome ejection (Probable). The portal protein multimerizes as a single ring-shaped homododecamer arranged around a central channel (PubMed:6232391). Binds to the terminase subunits to form the packaging machine (PubMed:7799432). From Escherichia phage lambda (Bacteriophage lambda).
   7177..7193    -  protein_bind   lac operator: The lac repressor binds to the lac operator to inhibit transcription in E. coli. This inhibition can be relieved by adding lactose or isopropyl-β-D-thiogalactopyranoside (IPTG). lac repressor encoded by lacI
   7201..7231    -  promoter       lac promoter: promoter for the E. coli lac operon
   7246..7267    -  protein_bind   CAP binding site: CAP binding activates transcription in the presence of cAMP. E. coli catabolite activator protein
   7280..7372    -  CDS            lacI (fragment): lac repressor; lacI; The lac repressor binds to the lac operator to inhibit transcription in E. coli. This inhibition can be relieved by adding lactose or isopropyl-β-D-thiogalactopyranoside (IPTG).
   7555..8143    -  rep_origin     ori: high-copy-number ColE1/pMB1/pBR322/pUC origin of replication
>Addgene plasmid #233434 | XZ091 (PB) CMV-sCCL20 (PuroR-BFP) | addgene full sequence | sequence record 467420 | Addgene NGS Result
GAAGATCCTTTGATCTTTTCTACGGGGTCTGACGCTCAGTGGAACGAAAACTCACGTTAAGGGATTTTGG
TCATGAGATTATCAAAAAGGATCTTCACCTAGATCCTTTTAAATTAAAAATGAAGTTTTAAATCAATCTA
AAGTATATATGAGTAAACTTGGTCTGACAGTTACCAATGCTTAATCAGTGAGGCACCTATCTCAGCGATC
TGTCTATTTCGTTCATCCATAGTTGCCTGACTCCCCGTCGTGTAGATAACTACGATACGGGAGGGCTTAC
CATCTGGCCCCAGTGCTGCAATGATACCGCGAGACCCACGCTCACCGGCTCCAGATTTATCAGCAATAAA
CCAGCCAGCCGGAAGGGCCGAGCGCAGAAGTGGTCCTGCAACTTTATCCGCCTCCATCCAGTCTATTAAT
TGTTGCCGGGAAGCTAGAGTAAGTAGTTCGCCAGTTAATAGTTTGCGCAACGTTGTTGCCATTGCTACAG
GCATCGTGGTGTCACGCTCGTCGTTTGGTATGGCTTCATTCAGCTCCGGTTCCCAACGATCAAGGCGAGT
TACATGATCCCCCATGTTGTGCAAAAAAGCGGTTAGCTCCTTCGGTCCTCCGATCGTTGTCAGAAGTAAG
TTGGCCGCAGTGTTATCACTCATGGTTATGGCAGCACTGCATAATTCTCTTACTGTCATGCCATCCGTAA
GATGCTTTTCTGTGACTGGTGAGTACTCAACCAAGTCATTCTGAGAATAGTGTATGCGGCGACCGAGTTG
CTCTTGCCCGGCGTCAATACGGGATAATACCGCGCCACATAGCAGAACTTTAAAAGTGCTCATCATTGGA
AAACGTTCTTCGGGGCGAAAACTCTCAAGGATCTTACCGCTGTTGAGATCCAGTTCGATGTAACCCACTC
GTGCACCCAACTGATCTTCAGCATCTTTTACTTTCACCAGCGTTTCTGGGTGAGCAAAAACAGGAAGGCA
AAATGCCGCAAAAAAGGGAATAAGGGCGACACGGAAATGTTGAATACTCATACTCTTCCTTTTTCAATAT
TATTGAAGCATTTATCAGGGTTATTGTCTCATGAGCGGATACATATTTGAATGTATTTAGAAAAATAAAC
AAATAGGGGTTCCGCGCACATTTCCCCGAAAAGTGCCACCTAAATTGTAAGCGTTAATATTTTGTTAAAA
TTCGCGTTAAATTTTTGTTAAATCAGCTCATTTTTTAACCAATAGGCCGAAATCGGCAAAATCCCTTATA
AATCAAAAGAATAGACCGAGATAGGGT
[37 nt withheld, positions 1288-1324]
AAAGAACGTGGACTCCAACGTCAAAGG
[49 nt withheld, positions 1352-1400]
T
[91 nt withheld, positions 1402-1492]
G
[124 nt withheld, positions 1494-1617]
CCCATTCGCCATTCAGGCTGCGCAACTGTTGGGAAGGGCGATCGGTGCGGGCCTCTTCGCTATTACGCCA
GCTGGCGAAAGGGGGATGTGCTGCAAGGCGATTAAGTTGGGTAACGCCAGGGTTTTCCCAGTCACGACGT
TGTAAAACGACGGCCAGTGAGCGCGCCTCGTTCATTCACGTTTTTGAACCCGTGGAGGACGGGCAGACTC
GCGGTGCAAATGTGTTTTACAGCGTGATGGAGCAGATGAAGATGCTCGACACGCTGCAGAACACGCAGCT
AGATTAACCCTAGAAAGATAATCATATTGTGACGTACGTTAAAGATAATCATGTGTAAAATTGACGCATG
TGTTTTATCGGTCTGTATATCGAGGTTTATTTATTAATTTGAATAGATATTAAGTTTTATTATATTTACA
CTTACATACTAATAATAAATTCAACAAACAATTTATTTATGTTTATTTATTTATTAAAAAAAACAAAAAC
TCAAAATTTCTTCTATAAAGTAACAAAACTTTTATGAGGGACAGCCCCCCCCCAAAGCCCCCAGGGATGT
AATTACGTCCCTCCCCCGCTAGGGGGCAGCAGCGAGCCGCCCGGGGCTCCGCTCCGGTCCGGCGCTCCCC
CCGCATCCCAGAGCCGGCAGCGTGCGGGGACAGCCCGGGCACGGGGAAGGTGGCACGGGATCGCTTTCCT
CTGAACGCTTCTCGCTGCTCTTTGAGCCTGCAGACACCTGGGGGGATACGGGGAAAAGGCCTCCACGGCC
ACAATTGCATGAAGAATCTGCTTAGGGTTAGGCGTTTTGCGCTGCTTCGTACGGGCCAGATATACGCGTT
GACATTGATTATTGACTAGTTATTAATAGTAATCAATTACGGGGTCATTAGTTCATAGCCCATATATGGA
GTTCCGCGTTACATAACTTACGGTAAATGGCCCGCCTGGCTGACCGCCCAACGACCCCCGCCCATTGACG
TCAATAATGACGTATGTTCCCATAGTAACGCCAATAGGGACTTTCCATTGACGTCAATGGGTGGAGTATT
TACGGTAAACTGCCCACTTGGCAGTACATCAAGTGTATCATATGCCAAGTACGCCCCCTATTGACGTCAA
TGACGGTAAATGGCCCGCCTGGCATTATGCCCAGTACATGACCTTATGGGACTTTCCTACTTGGCAGTAC
ATCTACGTATTAGTCATCGCTATTACCATGGTGATGCGGTTTTGGCAGTACATCAATGGGCGTGGATAGC
GGTTTGACTCACGGGGATTTCCAAGTCTCCACCCCATTGACGTCAATGGGAGTTTGTTTTGGCACCAAAA
TCAACGGGACTTTCCAAAATGTCGTAACAACTCCGCCCCATTGACGCAAATGGGCGGTAGGCGTGTACGG
TGGGAGGTCTATATAAGCAGAGCTCTCCCTATCAGTGATAGAGATCTCCCTATCAGTGATAGAGATCGTC
GACGAGCTCGTTTAGTGAACCGTCAGATCGCCTGGAGACGCCATCCACGCTGTTTTGACCTCCATAGAAG
ACACCGGGACCGATCCAGCCTCCGGACTCTAGCGTTTAAACTTAAGCTTCGCCACCATGTGCTGTACCAA
GAGTTTGCTCCTGGCTGCTTTGATGTCAGTGCTGCTACTCCACCTCTGCGGCGAATCAGAAGCAGCAAGC
AACTTTGACTGCTGTCTTGGATACACAGACCGTATTCTTCATCCTAAATTTATTGTGGGCTTCACACGGC
AGCTGGCCAATGAAGGCTGTGACATCAATGCTATCATCTTTCACACAAAGAAAAAGTTGTCTGTGTGCGC
AAATCCAAAACAGACTTGGGTGAAATATATTGTGCGTCTCCTCAGTAAAAAAGTCAAGAACATGGGTACC
TAGTGATTAGCCGCTCGAGGAGGGCCCGAACAAAAACTCATCTCAGAAGAGGATCTGAATAGCGCCGTCG
ACCATCATCATAATCATCATTGAGTTTAAACCCGCTGATCAGCCTCGACTGTGCCTTCTAGTTGCCAGCC
ATCTGTTGTTTGCCCCTCCCCCGTGCCTTCCTTGACCCTGGAAGGTGCCACTCCCACTGTCCTTTCCTAA
TAAAATGAGGAAATTGCATCGCATTGTCTGAGTAGGTGTCATTCTATTCTGGGGGGTGGGGTGGGGCAGG
ACAGCAAGGGGGAGGATTGGGAAGACAATAGCAGGCATGCTGGGGACGCGGCCGCAATTTAACGCGAATT
AATTCTGTGGAATGTGTGTCAGTTAGGGTGTGGAAAGTCCCCAGGCTCCCCAGCAGGCAGAAGTATGCAA
AGCATGCATCTCAATTAGTCAGCAACCAGGTGTGGAAAGTCCCCAGGCTCCCCAGCAGGCAGAAGTATGC
AAAGCATGCATCTCAATTAGTCAGCAACCATAGTCCCGCCCCTAACTCCGCCCATCCCGCCCCTAACTCC
GCCCAGTTCCGCCCATTCTCCGCCCCATGGCTGACTAATTTTTTTTATTTATGCAGAGGCCGAGGCCGCC
TCTGCCTCTGAGCTATTCCAGAAGTAGTGAGGAGGCTTTTTTGGAGGCCTAGGCTTTTGCAAAAAGCTCC
CGGGAGCTTGTATATCCATTTTCGGATCTGATCAGCACGTGATGACCGAGTACAAGCCCACGGTGCGCCT
CGCCACCCGCGACGACGTCCCCAGGGCCGTACGCACCCTCGCCGCCGCGTTCGCCGACTACCCCGCCACG
CGCCACACCGTCGATCCGGACCGCCACATCGAGCGGGTCACCGAGCTGCAAGAACTCTTCCTCACGCGCG
TCGGGCTCGACATCGGCAAGGTGTGGGTCGCGGACGACGGCGCCGCCGTGGCGGTCTGGACCACGCCGGA
GAGCGTCGAAGCGGGGGCGGTGTTCGCCGAGATCGGCCCGCGCATGGCCGAGTTGAGCGGTTCCCGGCTG
GCCGCGCAGCAACAGATGGAAGGCCTCCTGGCGCCGCACCGGCCCAAGGAGCCCGCGTGGTTCCTGGCCA
CCGTCGGAGTCTCGCCCGACCACCAGGGCAAGGGTCTGGGCAGCGCCGTCGTGCTCCCCGGAGTGGAGGC
GGCCGAGCGCGCCGGGGTGCCCGCCTTCCTGGAGACCTCCGCGCCCCGCAACCTCCCCTTCTACGAGCGG
CTCGGCTTCACCGTCACCGCCGACGTCGAGGTGCCCGAAGGACCGCGCACCTGGTGCATGACCCGCAAGC
CCGGTGCCGCCACGAACTTCTCTCTGTTAAAGCAAGCAGGTGACGTGGAAGAAAACCCCGGTCCCGGATC
CATGGTGTCTAAGGGCGAAGAGCTGATTAAGGAGAACATGCACATGAAGCTGTACATGGAGGGCACCGTG
GACAACCATCACTTCAAGTGCACATCCGAGGGCGAAGGCAAGCCCTACGAGGGCACCCAGACCATGAGAA
TCAAGGTGGTCGAGGGCGGCCCTCTCCCCTTCGCCTTCGACATCCTGGCTACTAGCTTCCTCTACGGCAG
CAAGACCTTCATCAACCACACCCAGGGCATCCCCGACTTCTTCAAGCAGTCCTTCCCTGAGGGCTTCACA
TGGGAGAGAGTCACCACATACGAGGACGGGGGCGTGCTGACCGCTACCCAGGACACCAGCCTCCAGGACG
GCTGCCTCATCTACAACGTCAAGATCAGAGGGGTGAACTTCACATCCAACGGCCCTGTGATGCAGAAGAA
AACACTCGGCTGGGAGGCCTTCACCGAAACGCTGTACCCCGCTGACGGCGGCCTGGAAGGCAGAAACGAC
ATGGCCCTGAAGCTCGTGGGCGGGAGCCATCTGATCGCAAACGCCAAGACCACATATAGATCCAAGAAAC
CCGCTAAGAACCTCAAGATGCCTGGCGTCTACTATGTGGACTACAGACTGGAAAGAATCAAGGAGGCCAA
CAACGAAACCTACGTCGAGCAGCACGAGGTGGCAGTGGCCAGATACTGCGACCTCCCTAGCAAACTGGGG
CACAAACTTAATTAAGTCGACAATCAACCTCTGGATTACAAAATTTGTGAAAGATTGACTGGTATTCTTA
ACTATGTTGCTCCTTTTACGCTATGTGGATACGCTGCTTTAATGCCTTTGTATCATGCGTTAACTAAACT
TGTTTATTGCAGCTTATAATGGTTACAAATAAAGCAATAGCATCACAAATTTCACAAATAAAGCATTTTT
TTCACTGCATTCTAGTTGTGGTTTGTCCAAACTCATCAATGTATCTTATCATGTCTGGAATTGACTCAAA
TGATGTCAATTAGTCTATCAGAAGCTCATCTGGTCTCCCTTCCGGGGGACAAGACATCCCTGTTTAATAT
TTAAACAGCAGTGTTCCCAAACTGGGTTCTTATATCCCTTGCTCTGGTCAACCAGGTTGCAGGGTTTCCT
GTCCTCACAGGAACGAAGTCCCTAAAGAAACAGTGGCAGCCAGGTTTAGCCCCGGAATTGACTGGATTCC
TTTTTTAGGGCCCATTGGTATGGCTTTTTCCCCGTATCCCCCCAGGTGTCTGCAGGCTCAAAGAGCAGCG
AGAAGCGTTCAGAGGAAAGCGATCCCGTGCCACCTTCCCCGTGCCCGGGCTGTCCCCGCACGCTGCCGGC
TCGGGGATGCGGGGGGAGCGCCGGACCGGAGCGGAGCCCCGGGCGGCTCGCTGCTGCCCCCTAGCGGGGG
AGGGACGTAATTACATCCCTGGGGGCTTTGGGGGGGGGCTGTCCCTGATATCTATAACAAGAAAATATAT
ATATAATAAGTTATCACGTAAGTAGAACATGAAATAACAATATAATTATCGTATGAGTTAAATCTTAAAA
GTCACGTAAAAGATAATCATGCGTCATTTTGACTCACGCGGTCGTTATAGTTCAAAATCAGTGACACTTA
CCGCATTGACAAGCACGCCTCACGGGAGCTCCAAGCGGCGACTGAGATGTCCTAAATGCACAGCGACGGA
TTCGCGCTATTTAGAAAGAGAGAGCAATATTTCAAGAATGCATGCGTCAATTTTACGCAGACTATCTTTC
TAGGGTTAATCTAGCTGCATCAGGATCATATCGTCGGGTCTTTTTTCCGGCTCAGTCATCGCCCAAGCTG
GCGCTATCTGGGCATCGGGGAGGAAGAAGCCCGTGCCTTTTCCCGCGAGGTTGAAGCGGCATGGAAAGAG
TTTGCCGAGGATGACTGCTGCTGCATTGACGTTGAGCGAAAACGCACGTTTACCATGATGATTCGGGAAG
GTGTGGCCATGCACGCCTTTAACGGTGAACTGTTCGTTCAGGCCACCTGGGATACCAGTTCGTCGCGGCT
TTTCCGGACACAGTTCCGGATGGTCAGCCCGAAGCGCATCAGCAACCCGAACAATACCGGCGACAGCCGG
AACTGCCGTGCCGGTGTGCAGATTAATGACAGCGGTGCGGCGCTGGGATATTACGTCAGCGAGGACGGGT
ATCCTGGCTGGATGCCGCAGAAATGGACATGGATACCCCGTGAGTTACCCGGCGGGCGCGCTTGGCGTAA
TCATGGTCATAGCTGTTTCCTGTGTGAAATTGTTATCCGCTCACAATTCCACACAACATACGAGCCGGAA
GCATAAAGTGTAAAGCCTGGGGTGCCTAATGAGTGAGCTAACTCACATTAATTGCGTTGCGCTCACTGCC
CGCTTTCCAGTCGGGAAACCTGTCGTGCCAGCTGCATTAATGAATCGGCCAACGCGCGGGGAGAGGCGGT
TTGCGTATTGGGCGCTCTTCCGCTTCCTCGCTCACTGACTCGCTGCGCTCGGTCGTTCGGCTGCGGCGAG
CGGTATCAGCTCACTCAAAGGCGGTAATACGGTTATCCACAGAATCAGGGGATAACGCAGGAAAGAACAT
GTGAGCAAAAGGCCAGCAAAAGGCCAGGAACCGTAAAAAGGCCGCGTTGCTGGCGTTTTTCCATAGGCTC
CGCCCCCCTGACGAGCATCACAAAAATCGACGCTCAAGTCAGAGGTGGCGAAACCCGACAGGACTATAAA
GATACCAGGCGTTTCCCCCTGGAAGCTCCCTCGTGCGCTCTCCTGTTCCGACCCTGCCGCTTACCGGATA
CCTGTCCGCCTTTCTCCCTTCGGGAAGCGTGGCGCTTTCTCATAGCTCACGCTGTAGGTATCTCAGTTCG
GTGTAGGTCGTTCGCTCCAAGCTGGGCTGTGTGCACGAACCCCCCGTTCAGCCCGACCGCTGCGCCTTAT
CCGGTAACTATCGTCTTGAGTCCAACCCGGTAAGACACGACTTATCGCCACTGGCAGCAGCCACTGGTAA
CAGGATTAGCAGAGCGAGGTATGTAGGCGGTGCTACAGAGTTCTTGAAGTGGTGGCCTAACTACGGCTAC
ACTAGAAGAACAGTATTTGGTATCTGCGCTCTGCTGAAGCCAGTTACCTTCGGAAAAAGAGTTGGTAGCT
CTTGATCCGGCAAACAAACCACCGCTGGTAGCGGTGGTTTTTTTGTTTGCAAGCAGCAGATTACGCGCAG
AAAAAAAGGATCTCAA
